>Addgene plasmid #55221 | pFastBac StrepII msfGFP TEV cloning vector with BioBrick PolyPromoter LIC Subcloning (438-Rgfp) | depositor full sequence | sequence record 85606 | Full Sequence
GACCAGCCGCGTAACCTGGCAAAATCGGTTACGGTTGAGTAATAAATGGATGCCCTGCGTAAGCGGGTGT
GGGCGGACAATAAAGTCTTAAACTGAACAAAATAGATCTAAACTATGACAATAAAGTCTTAAACTAGACA
GAATAGTTGTAAACTGAAATCAGTCCAGTTATGCTGTGAAAAAGCATACTGGACTTTTGTTATGGCTAAA
GCAAACTCTTCATTTTCTGAAGTGCAAATTGCCCGTCGTATTAAAGAGGGGCGTGGCCAAGGGCATGGTA
AAGACTATATTCGCGGCGTTGTGACAATTTACCGAACAACTCCGCGGCCGGGAAGCCGATCTCGGCTTGA
ACGAATTGTTAGGTGGCGGTACTTGGGTCGATATCAAAGTGCATCACTTCTTCCCGTATGCCCAACTTTG
TATAGAGAGCCACTGCGGGATCGTCACCGTAATCTGCTTGCACGTAGATCACATAAGCACCAAGCGCGTT
GGCCTCATGCTTGAGGAGATTGATGAGCGCGGTGGCAATGCCCTGCCTCCGGTGCTCGCCGGAGACTGCG
AGATCATAGATATAGATCTCACTACGCGGCTGCTCAAACTTGGGCAGAACGTAAGCCGCGAGAGCGCCAA
CAACCGCTTCTTGGTCGAAGGCAGCAAGCGCGATGAATGTCTTACTACGGAGCAAGTTCCCGAGGTAATC
GGAGTCCGGCTGATGTTGGGAGTAGGTGGCTACGTCTCCGAACTCACGACCGAAAAGATCAAGAGCAGCC
CGCATGGATTTGACTTGGTCAGGGCCGAGCCTACATGTGCGAATGATGCCCATACTTGAGCCACCTAACT
TTGTTTTAGGGCGACTGCCCTGCTGCGTAACATCGTTGCTGCTCCATAACATCAAACATCGACCCACGGC
GTAACGCGCTTGCTGCTTGGATGCCCGAGGCATAGACTGTACAAAAAAACAGTCATAACAAGCCATGAAA
ACCGCCACTGCGCCGTTACCACCGCTGCGTTCGGTCAAGGTTCTGGACCAGTTGCGTGAGCGCATACGCT
ACTTGCATTACAGTTTACGAACCGAACAGGCTTATGTCAACTGGGTTCGTGCCTTCATCCGTTTCCACGG
TGTGCGTCACCCGGCAACCTTGGGCAGCAGCGAAGTCGAGGCATTTCTGTCCTGGCTGGCGAACGAGCGC
AAGGTTTCGGTCTCCACGCATCGTCAGGCATTGGCGGCCTTGCTGTTCTTCTACGGCAAGGTGCTGTGCA
CGGATCTGCCCTGGCTTCAGGAGATCGGAAGACCTCGGCCGTCGCGGCGCTTGCCGGTGGTGCTGACCCC
GGATGAAGTGGTTCGCATCCTCGGTTTTCTGGAAGGCGAGCATCGTTTGTTCGCCCAGGACTCTAGCTAT
AGTTCTAGTGGTTGGCTACGTATACTCCGGACTATTAATAGATCATGGAGATAATTAGCGGCCGCGTTTA
AACATCCACCATTTGATGGAGATAATTAAAATGATAACCATCTCGCAAATAAATAAGTATTTTACTGTTT
TCGTAACAGTTTTGTAATAAAAAAACCTATAACTATTCCGGATTATTCATACCGTCCCACCATCGGGCGC
GGATCCCGGTCCGATGGCTAGCTGGAGCCACCCGCAGTTCGAAAAAGGCGCCGGTTCTTCTGTGAGCAAG
GGCGAGGAGCTGTTCACCGGGGTGGTGCCCATCCTGGTCGAGCTGGACGGCGACGTAAACGGCCACAAGT
TCAGCGTGCGCGGCGAGGGCGAGGGCGATGCCACCAACGGCAAGCTGACCCTGAAGTTCATCTGCACCAC
CGGCAAGCTGCCCGTGCCCTGGCCCACCCTCGTGACCACCCTGACCTACGGCGTGCAGTGCTTCAGCCGC
TACCCCGACCACATGAAGCAGCACGACTTCTTCAAGTCCGCCATGCCCGAAGGCTACGTCCAGGAGCGCA
CCATCTCCTTCAAGGACGACGGCACCTACAAGACCCGCGCCGAGGTGAAGTTCGAGGGCGACACCCTGGT
GAACCGCATCGAGCTGAAGGGCATCGACTTCAAGGAGGACGGCAACATCCTGGGGCACAAGCTGGAGTAC
AACTTCAACAGCCACAACGTCTATATCACGGCCGACAAGCAGAAGAACGGCATCAAGGCGAACTTCAAGA
TCCGCCACAACGTCGAGGACGGCAGCGTGCAGCTCGCCGACCACTACCAGCAGAACACCCCCATCGGCGA
CGGCCCCGTGCTGCTGCCCGACAACCACTACCTGAGCACCCAGTCCAAGCTGAGCAAAGACCCCAACGAG
AAGCGCGATCACATGGTCCTGCTGGAGTTCGTGACCGCCGCCGGGATCACTCTCGGCATGGACGAGCTGT
ACAAGGGGATCGAGGAAAACCTGTACTTCCAATCCAATATTGGAAGTGGATAACGGATCCGAATTCGAGC
GCCGTCGACAAGCTTGCGGCCTCATGATCTCCTAGGGGCCTCATGATCTCCTAGGGGCCGCACTCGAGGC
ATGCGGTACCAAGCTTGTCGAGAAGTACTAGAGGATCATAATCAGCCATACCACATTTGTAGAGGTTTTA
CTTGCTTTAAAAAACCTCCCACACCTCCCCCTGAACCTGAAACATAAAATGAATGCAATTGTTGTTGTTA
ACTTGTTTATTGCAGCTTATAATGGTTACAAATAAAGCAATAGCATCACAAATTTCACAAATAAAGCATT
TTTTTCACTGCATTCTAGTTGTGGTTTGTCCAAACTCATCAATGTATCTTATCATGTCTGGATCTGATCA
CTGCTTGAGCCTAGAAACATCCACCATTTAAATGGAGTTAGGTTTAAACGCCTGCAGGGGAGATCCGAAC
CAGATAAGTGAAATCTAGTTCCAAACTATTTTGTCATTTTTAATTTTCGTATTAGCTTACGACGCTACAC
CCAGTTCCCATCTATTTTGTCACTCTTCCCTAAATAATCCTTAAAAACTCCATTTCCACCCCTCCCAGTT
CCCAACTATTTTGTCCGCCCACAGCGGGGCATTTTTCTTCCTGTTATGTTTTTAATCAAACATCCTGCCA
ACTCCATGTGACAAACCGTCATCTTCGGCTACTTTTTCTCTGTCACAGAATGAAAATTTTTCTGTCATCT
CTTCGTTATTAATGTTTGTAATTGACTGAATATCAACGCTTATTTGCAGCCTGAATGGCGAATGGG
[124 nt withheld, positions 3217-3340]
C
[91 nt withheld, positions 3342-3432]
A
[49 nt withheld, positions 3434-3482]
CCTTTGACGTTGGAGTCCACGTTCTTT
[37 nt withheld, positions 3510-3546]
ACCCTATCTCGGTCTATTCTTTTGATTTATAAGGGATTTTGCCGATTTCGGCCTATTGGTTAAAAAATGA
GCTGATTTAACAAAAATTTAACGCGAATTTTAACAAACTATTAACGTTTACAATTTCAGGTGGCACTTTT
CGGGGAAATGTGCGCGGAACCCCTATTTGTTTATTTTTCTAAATACATTCAAATATGTATCCGCTCATGA
GACAATAACCCTGATAAATGCTTCAATACTATTGAAAAAGGAAGAGTATGAGTATTCAACATTTCCGTGT
CGCCCTTATTCCCTTTTTTGCGGCATTTTGCCTTCCTGTTTTTGCTCACCCAGAAACGCTGGTGAAAGTA
AAAGATGCTGAAGATCAGTTGGGTGCACGAGTGGGTTACATCGAACTGGATCTCAACAGCGGTAAGATCC
TTGAGAGTTTTCGCCCCGAAGAACGTTTTCCAATGATGAGCACTTTTAAAGTTCTGCTATGTGGCGCGGT
ATTATCCCGTATTGACGCCGGGCAAGAGCAACTCGGTCGCCGCATACACTATTCTCAGAATGACTTGGTT
GAGTACTCACCAGTCACAGAAAAGCATCTTACGGATGGCATGACAGTAAGAGAATTATGCAGTGCTGCCA
TAACCATGAGTGATAACACTGCGGCCAACTTACTTCTGACAACGATCGGAGGACCGAAGGAGCTAACCGC
TTTTTTGCACAACATGGGGGATCATGTAACTCGCCTTGATCGTTGGGAACCGGAGCTGAATGAAGCCATA
CCAAACGACGAGCGTGACACCACGATGCCTGTAGCAATGGCAACAACGTTGCGCAAACTATTAACTGGCG
AACTACTTACTCTAGCTTCCCGGCAACAATTAATAGACTGGATGGAGGCGGATAAAGTTGCAGGACCACT
TCTGCGCTCGGCCCTTCCGGCTGGCTGGTTTATTGCTGATAAATCTGGAGCCGGTGAGCGTGGGTCTCGC
GGTATCATTGCAGCACTGGGGCCAGATGGTAAGCCCTCCCGTATCGTAGTTATCTACACGACGGGGAGTC
AGGCAACTATGGATGAACGAAATAGACAGATCGCTGAGATAGGTGCCTCACTGATTAAGCATTGGTAACT
GTCAGACCAAGTTTACTCATATATACTTTAGATTGATTTAAAACTTCATTTTTAATTTAAAAGGATCTAG
GTGAAGATCCTTTTTGATAATCTCATGACCAAAATCCCTTAACGTGAGTTTTCGTTCCACTGAGCGTCAG
ACCCCGTAGAAAAGATCAAAGGATCTTCTTGAGATCCTTTTTTTCTGCGCGTAATCTGCTGCTTGCAAAC
AAAAAAACCACCGCTACCAGCGGTGGTTTGTTTGCCGGATCAAGAGCTACCAACTCTTTTTCCGAAGGTA
ACTGGCTTCAGCAGAGCGCAGATACCAAATACTGTCCTTCTAGTGTAGCCGTAGTTAGGCCACCACTTCA
AGAACTCTGTAGCACCGCCTACATACCTCGCTCTGCTAATCCTGTTACCAGTGGCTGCTGCCAGTGGCGA
TAAGTCGTGTCTTACCGGGTTGGACTCAAGACGATAGTTACCGGATAAGGCGCAGCGGTCGGGCTGAACG
GGGGGTTCGTGCACACAGCCCAGCTTGGAGCGAACGACCTACACCGAACTGAGATACCTACAGCGTGAGC
TATGAGAAAGCGCCACGCTTCCCGAAGGGAGAAAGGCGGACAGGTATCCGGTAAGCGGCAGGGTCGGAAC
AGGAGAGCGCACGAGGGAGCTTCCAGGGGGAAACGCCTGGTATCTTTATAGTCCTGTCGGGTTTCGCCAC
CTCTGACTTGAGCGTCGATTTTTGTGATGCTCGTCAGGGGGGCGGAGCCTATGGAAAAACGCCAGCAACG
CGGCCTTTTTACGGTTCCTGGCCTTTTGCTGGCCTTTTGCTCACATGTTCTTTCCTGCGTTATCCCCTGA
TTCTGTGGATAACCGTATTACCGCCTTTGAGTGAGCTGATACCGCTCGCCGCAGCCGAACGACCGAGCGC
AGCGAGTCAGTGAGCGAGGAAGCGGAAGAGGCGCGCCATGCGGTATTTTCTCCTTACGCATCTGTGCGGT
ATTTCACACCGCATATATGGTGCACTCTCAGTACAATCTGCTCTGATGCCGCATAGTTAAGCCAGTATAC
ACTCCGCTATCGCTACGTGACTGGGTCATGGCTGCGCCCCGACACCCGCCAACACCCGCTGACGCGCCCT
GACGGGCTTGTCTGCTCCCGGCATCCGCTTACAGACAAGCTGTGACCGTCTCCGGGAGCTGCATGTGTCA
GAGGTTTTCACCGTCATCACCGAAACGCGCGAGGCAGCTGCGGTAAAGCTCATCAGCGTGGTCGTGAAGC
GATTCACAGATGTCTGCCTGTTCATCCGCGTCCAGCTCGTTGAGTTTCTCCAGAAGCGTTAATGTCTGGC
TTCTGATAAAGCGGGCCATGTTAAGGGCGGTTTTTTCCTGTTTGGTCACTGATGCCTCCGTGTAAGGGGG
ATTTCTGTTCATGGGGGTAATGATACCGATGAAACGAGAGAGGATGCTCACGATACGGGTTACTGATGAT
GAACATGCCCGGTTACTGGAACGTTGTGAGGGTAAACAACTGGCGGTATGGATGCGGCGGGACCAG
Features (pLannotate 1.2.2; 19 found; start..end, strand, type, name):
     68..292     -  mobile_element Tn7R: mini-Tn7 element (right end of the Tn7 transposon) Tn7
    359..892     -  CDS            GmR: gentamycin acetyltransferase; aacC1; confers resistance to gentamycin
   1062..1090    -  promoter       Pc promoter: intI1 (promoter lies within the coding sequence); class 1 integron promoter
   1068..1415    -  CDS            YPR2_ECOLX (fragment): Protein predicted: Swiss-Prot protein existence level 4. From Escherichia coli.
   1486..1572    +  promoter       polyhedrin promoter (fragment): polh from Autographa californica; promoter for the baculovirus polyhedrin gene
   1633..1655    +  CDS            Strep-Tag II (fragment): peptide that binds Strep-Tactin®, an engineered form of streptavidin
   1672..2385    +  CDS            SiriusGFP: enhanced GFP (EGFP) derivative that exhibits robust folding and enhanced photostability (Zhong et al., 2019) mammalian codon-optimized
   2395..2411    +  CDS            TEV site (fragment): tobacco etch virus (TEV) protease recognition and cleavage site
   2554..2637    +  CDS            large T antigen (fragment): large T antigen from SV40 (simian virus 40)
   2660..2794    +  polyA_signal   SV40 poly(A) signal: SV40 polyadenylation signal
   2868..3033    -  mobile_element Tn7L: mini-Tn7 element (left end of the Tn7 transposon) Tn7
   3196..3212    +  CDS            lacZα (fragment): LacZα fragment of β-galactosidase; lacZ fragment
   3217..3645    +  rep_origin     f1 ori (sequence partly withheld): f1 bacteriophage origin of replication; arrow indicates direction of (+) strand synthesis
   3699..3803    +  promoter       AmpR promoter: bla
   3804..4664    +  CDS            AmpR: β-lactamase; bla; confers resistance to ampicillin, carbenicillin, and related antibiotics
   4835..5423    +  rep_origin     ori: high-copy-number ColE1/pMB1/pBR322/pUC origin of replication
   5614..5752    -  misc_feature   bom: basis of mobility region from pBR322
   5854..6045    -  CDS            rop: Rop protein, which maintains plasmids at low copy number; rop
   6086..6196    +  CDS            mbeC (fragment): MBEC_ECOLX - Experimental evidence at protein level: Swiss-Prot protein existence level 1. Required for efficient mobilization of ColE1 plasmid and is thus essential to promote the specific transfer of the plasmid during conjugation. Probably functions by inducing DNA bending, helping the MbeA relaxase to melt the DNA around the nic site and cleave the phosphodiester bond. Binds specifically double-stranded DNA (dsDNA) containing the ColE1 oriT but does not recognize the inverted repeat (IR). From Escherichia coli.
