[The description below was written by a language model from this plasmid's Addgene catalogue record and pLannotate feature annotations shown in this document.]
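Description:
pFastBac StrepII msfGFP TEV cloning vector with BioBrick PolyPromoter LIC Subcloning (438-Rgfp) is an empty insect-expression backbone of about 6.2 kb from the MacroBac series, built on pFastBac for producing recombinant proteins and multiprotein complexes through the baculovirus system. In E. coli it replicates from a ColE1/pMB1-type origin and is selected with ampicillin through the bla gene. The catalogue lists it as high copy, although the annotation also detects rop and bom sequences next to the origin. An f1 origin is also present.

The transferable part of the plasmid lies between the Tn7R and Tn7L ends of a mini-Tn7 element. In pFastBac-type vectors, these ends allow site-specific transposition of the enclosed cassette into a baculovirus shuttle genome (bacmid) held in a suitable E. coli host. Within this element, a gentamicin acetyltransferase gene driven by the class 1 integron Pc promoter provides selection for transposition. It sits alongside an expression cassette made up of the baculovirus polyhedrin promoter, a Strep-tag II, a GFP coding sequence, a TEV protease site and the SV40 polyadenylation signal. The annotation tool labels the GFP as SiriusGFP, but the depositor identifies it as msfGFP.

A gene of interest is inserted downstream of the TEV site by ligation-independent cloning. This yields an N-terminal StrepII-msfGFP fusion that can be affinity purified, followed by fluorescence, and cleaved away with TEV protease. According to the depositor, the vector also supports LIC-based subcloning to combine several promoter-gene cassettes into one plasmid. This approach replaced an earlier ligation-based scheme that became inefficient at around 20 kb or more, and it removes the background caused by empty-vector religation. The LIC and BioBrick junction sites themselves are not annotated in the feature table.
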