Addgene plasmid #55221: pFastBac StrepII msfGFP TEV cloning vector with BioBrick PolyPromoter LIC Subcloning (438-Rgfp)
Purpose: (Empty Backbone)
Depositing lab: Scott Gradia. Depositing organization: University of California, Berkeley. Publication: MacroBac: New Technologies for Robust and Efficient Large-Scale Production of Recombinant Multiprotein Complexes. Gradia SD, Ishida JP, Tsai MS, Jeans C, Tainer JA, Fuss JO. Methods Enzymol. 2017;592:1-26. doi: 10.1016/bs.mie.2017.03.008. Epub 2017 May 15. PubMed 28668116.
Backbone
  Vector backbone: pFastBac
  Vector type: Insect Expression
  Tag / fusion protein: StrepII (N terminal on backbone); msfGFP (N terminal on backbone)
Growth in bacteria
  Bacterial resistance: Ampicillin, 100 μg/mL
  Growth temperature: 37°C
  Growth strain: XL1 Blue
  Copy number: High Copy
Gene/Insert
  Cloning method: Ligation Independent Cloning
  Sequencing primers: 5′ LicBac dual V1 F (5'-cctataactattccggattattcataccgtc-3'); 3′ LicBac dual V1 Rv (5'-caggttcagggggaggtgtg-3')
Terms and licenses: Academic/Nonprofit Terms; Industry Terms: Not Available to Industry
Depositor comments: In order to increase the efficiency of subcloning with the Series-11 Macrobac plasmids we developed a new strategy the uses LIC (Ligation Independent Cloning). The problem with the Series-11 ligation mediated subcloning was that when the plasmid size approached or exceeded 20 kb we had to screen many colonies to find a positive. We developed a strategy to use LIC for subcloning. Because this method uses no ligase, the cloning background associated with re-ligation of the empty plasmid are eliminated. 438-Rgfp has a TEV cleavable StrepII and msfGFP at the N-terminus. The 438-Rgfp vector use the LICv1 Forward and Reverse primers. LICv1Forward - 5'-TACTTCCAATCCAATGCA-3' LICv1 Reverse - 5'-TTATCCACTTCCAATGTTATTA-3' As the target plasmid size gets >20kb you may have to increase the amount of DNA you anneal and/or transform. We have found this method gives no background colonies at all and 100% of the colonies we pick are positive. The cells we transform into are XL1Blues with a competency ~6x10^7cfu/ul. For more information, please see our website: http://qb3.berkeley.edu/qb3/macrolab/
How to cite: pFastBac StrepII msfGFP TEV cloning vector with BioBrick PolyPromoter LIC Subcloning (438-Rgfp) was a gift from Scott Gradia (Addgene plasmid # 55221 ; http://n2t.net/addgene:55221 ; RRID:Addgene_55221)
