>Addgene plasmid #55221 | pFastBac StrepII msfGFP TEV cloning vector with BioBrick PolyPromoter LIC Subcloning (438-Rgfp) | addgene partial sequence | sequence record 90112 | SV40pA-R 5'-GAAATTTGTGATGCTATTGC-3'
ATTATAAGCTGCAATAAACAAGTTAACAACAACAATTGCATTCATTTTATGTTTCAGGTTCAGGGGGAGG
TGTGGGAGGTTTTTTAAAGCAAGTAAAACCTCTACAAATGTGGTATGGCTGATTATGATCCTCTAGTACT
TCTCGACAAGCTTGGTACCGCATGCCTCGAGTGCGGCCCCTAGGAGATCATGAGGCCCCTAGGAGATCAT
GAGGCCGCAAGCTTGTCGACGGCGCTCGAATTCGGATCCGTTATCCACTTCCAATATTGGATTGGAAGTA
CAGGTTTTCCTCGATCCCCTTGTACAGCTCGTCCATGCCGAGAGTGATCCCGGCGGCGGTCACGAACTCC
AGCAGGACCATGTGATCGCGCTTCTCGTTGGGGTCTTTGCTCAGCTTGGACTGGGTGCTCAGGTAGTGGT
TGTCGGGCAGCAGCACGGGGCCGTCGCCGATGGGGGTGTTCTGCTGGTAGTGGTCGGCGAGCTGCACGCT
GCCGTCCTCGACGTTGTGGCGGATCTTGAAGTTCGCCTTGATGCCGTTCTTCTGCTTGTCGGCCGTGATA
TAGACGTTGTGGCTGTTGAAGTTGTACTCCAGCTTGTGCCCCAGGATGTTGCCGTCCTCCTTGAAGTCGA
TGCCCTTCAGCTCGATGCGGTTCACCAGGGTGTCGCCCTCGAACTTCACCTCGGCGCGGGTCTTGTAGGT
GCCGTCGTCCTTGAAGGAGATGGTGCGCTCCTGGACGTAGCCTTCGGGCATGGCGGACTTGAAGAAGTCG
TGCTGCTTCATGTGGTCGGGGTAGCGGCTGAAGCACTGCACGCCGTAGGTCAGGGTGGTCACGAGGGTGG
GCCAGGGCACGGGCAGCTTGCCGGTGGTGCAGATGAACTTCAGGGTCAGCTTGCCGTTGGTGGCATCGCC
CTCGCCCTCGCCGCGCACGCTGAACTTGTGGCCGTTTACGTCGCCGTCCAGCTCGACCAGGATGGGCACC
ACCCCGGTGAACAGCTCCTCGCCCTTGCTCACAGAAGAACCGGCGCCTTTTTCGAACTGCGGGTGGCTCC
AGCTAGCCATCGGACCGGGATCCGCGCCCGATGGTGGGACGGTATGAATAATCCGGAATAGTTATAGGTT
TT
