>Addgene plasmid #55221 | pFastBac StrepII msfGFP TEV cloning vector with BioBrick PolyPromoter LIC Subcloning (438-Rgfp) | addgene partial sequence | sequence record 90113 | Spect-R 5'-ACTTTGTTTTAGGGCGACTG-3'
TCGTTGCTGCTCCATAACATCAAACATCGACCCACGGCGTAACGCGCTTGCTGCTTGGATGCCCGAGGCA
TAGACTGTACAAAAAAACAGTCATAACAAGCCATGAAAACCGCCACTGCGCCGTTACCACCGCTGCGTTC
GGTCAAGGTTCTGGACCAGTTGCGTGAGCGCATACGCTACTTGCATTACAGTTTACGAACCGAACAGGCT
TATGTCAACTGGGTTCGTGCCTTCATCCGTTTCCACGGTGTGCGTCACCCGGCAACCTTGGGCAGCAGCG
AAGTCGAGGCATTTCTGTCCTGGCTGGCGAACGAGCGCAAGGTTTCGGTCTCCACGCATCGTCAGGCATT
GGCGGCCTTGCTGTTCTTCTACGGCAAGGTGCTGTGCACGGATCTGCCCTGGCTTCAGGAGATCGGAAGA
CCTCGGCCGTCGCGGCGCTTGCCGGTGGTGCTGACCCCGGATGAAGTGGTTCGCATCCTCGGTTTTCTGG
AAGGCGAGCATCGTTTGTTCGCCCAGGACTCTAGCTATAGTTCTAGTGGTTGGCTACGTATACTCCGGAC
TATTAATAGATCATGGAGATAATTAGCGGCCGCGTTTAAACATCCACCATTTGATGGAGATAATTAAAAT
GATAACCATCTCGCAAATAAATAAGTATTTTACTGTTTTCGTAACAGTTTTGTAATAAAAAAACCTATAA
CTATTCCGGATTATTCATACCGTCCCACCATCGGGCGCGGATCCCGGTCCGATGGCTAGCTGGAGCCACC
CGCAGTTCGAAAAAGGCGCCGGTTCTTCTGTGAGCAAGGGCGAGGAGCTGTTCACCGGGGTGGTGCCCAT
CCTGGTCGAGCTGGACGGCGACGTAAACGGCCACAAGTTCAGCGTGCGCGGCGAGGGCGAGGGCGATGCC
ACCAACGGCAAGCTGACCCTGAAGTTCATCTGCACCACCGGCAAGCTGCCCGTGCCCTGGCCCACCCTCG
TGACCACCCTGACCTACGGCGTGCAGTGCTTCAGCCGCTACCCCGACCACATGAAGCAGCACGACTTCTT
CAAGTCCGCCATGCCCGAAGGCTACGTCCAGGAGCGCACCATCTCCTTCAAGGACGACGGCACCTACAAG
ACCCGCGCCGAGGTGAAGTTCGAGGGCGA
